Addgene plasmid #51407: PH-PLCD1-GFP
Purpose: Is a biosensor for PI(4,5)P2
Depositing lab: Tamas Balla. Publication: Visualization of phosphoinositides that bind pleckstrin homology domains: calcium- and agonist-induced dynamic changes and relationship to myo-[3H]inositol-labeled phosphoinositide pools. Varnai P, Balla T. J Cell Biol. 1998 Oct 19;143(2):501-10. 10.1083/jcb.143.2.501 PubMed 9786958.
Backbone
  Vector backbone: pEGFP-N1
  Backbone manufacturer: Clontech
  Total vector size (bp): 5520
  Vector type: Mammalian Expression
  Selectable markers: Neomycin (select with G418)
Growth in bacteria
  Bacterial resistance: Kanamycin, 50 μg/mL
  Growth temperature: 37°C
  Growth strain: DH5alpha
  Copy number: High Copy
Gene/Insert
  Gene/Insert name: PH-PLCD1 (aa 1–170)
  Species: H. sapiens (human)
  Insert size (bp): 510
  GenBank ID: NP_006216.2
  Entrez Gene: PLCD1 (a.k.a. NDNC3, PLC-III)
  Tag / fusion protein: EGFP (C terminal on insert)
  Cloning method: Restriction Enzyme; 5′ cloning site EcoRI (not destroyed); 3′ cloning site BamHI (not destroyed)
  Sequencing primers: 5′ CMV-F
Terms and licenses: Academic/Nonprofit Terms; Industry Terms: Not Available to Industry
How to cite: PH-PLCD1-GFP was a gift from Tamas Balla (Addgene plasmid # 51407 ; http://n2t.net/addgene:51407 ; RRID:Addgene_51407)
