[The description below was written by a language model from this plasmid's Addgene catalogue record and pLannotate feature annotations shown in this document.]
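Description:
PH-PLCD1-GFP is a mammalian expression plasmid built on the Clontech pEGFP-N1 backbone that encodes a fluorescent biosensor for the membrane lipid phosphatidylinositol 4,5-bisphosphate, PI(4,5)P2. The insert is the N-terminal portion of human phospholipase C delta 1 (amino acids 1–170, about 510 bp), which contains the pleckstrin homology (PH) domain that binds PI(4,5)P2. It was cloned between the EcoRI and BamHI sites of the multiple cloning site, placing it in frame upstream of EGFP so that the fluorescent protein is fused to the C terminus of the PH domain. Transcription is driven by the human cytomegalovirus immediate early enhancer and promoter and is terminated by the SV40 polyadenylation signal.

The plasmid is propagated in E. coli from a high-copy ColE1/pUC-type origin, and an f1 origin is also present. A single NeoR/KanR (Tn5 aminoglycoside phosphotransferase) cassette serves both hosts. A bacterial bla-type promoter gives kanamycin resistance in bacteria, while the SV40 enhancer/early promoter and the HSV TK polyadenylation signal allow G418 selection of transfected mammalian cells. The short large T antigen, ble and bGH poly(A) fragments in the annotation are probably residual backbone sequence or annotation matches rather than functional parts.

In cells, the fusion protein localises to membranes rich in PI(4,5)P2, chiefly the plasma membrane. Its redistribution to the cytosol can be imaged to follow changes in this lipid, such as those caused by agonist- or calcium-induced hydrolysis. The two sequence records (5,222 and 5,220 nt) carry the same annotated features in the same order, offset by 2 nt. Both are somewhat shorter than the 5,520 bp total size listed in the catalogue.
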