Features (pLannotate 1.2.2; 15 found; start..end, strand, type, name):
     61..364     +  enhancer       CMV enhancer: human cytomegalovirus immediate early enhancer
    365..568     +  promoter       CMV promoter: human cytomegalovirus (CMV) immediate early promoter
    591..634     +  misc_feature   MCS (fragment): multiple cloning site
    638..1150    +  CDS            PLCD1 (fragment): PLCD1_HUMAN - Experimental evidence at protein level: Swiss-Prot protein existence level 1. The production of the second messenger molecules diacylglycerol (DAG) and inositol 1,4,5-trisphosphate (IP3) is mediated by activated phosphatidylinositol-specific phospholipase C enzymes (PubMed:9188725). Essential for trophoblast and placental development (By similarity). Binds phosphatidylinositol 4,5-bisphosphate (PubMed:7890667, PubMed:9188725). From Homo sapiens (Human).
   1166..1885    +  CDS            EGFP: the original enhanced GFP (Yang et al., 1996) mammalian codon-optimized
   1902..1985    +  CDS            large T antigen (fragment): large T antigen from SV40 (simian virus 40)
   2008..2129    +  polyA_signal   SV40 poly(A) signal: SV40 polyadenylation signal
   2163..2591    -  rep_origin     f1 ori (sequence partly withheld): f1 bacteriophage origin of replication; arrow indicates direction of (+) strand synthesis
   2618..2722    +  promoter       AmpR promoter: bla
   2724..3081    +  promoter       SV40 promoter: SV40 enhancer and early promoter
   3116..3910    +  CDS            NeoR/KanR: aminoglycoside phosphotransferase from Tn5; aph(3')-II (or nptII); confers resistance to neomycin, kanamycin, and G418 (Geneticin®)
   3931..4083    +  CDS            ble (fragment): BLE_KLEPN - Experimental evidence at protein level: Swiss-Prot protein existence level 1. Binding protein with a strong affinity to the bleomycin family of antibiotics. Binds to CL990; an antimitotic-antibiotic compound. From Klebsiella pneumoniae.
   4142..4189    +  polyA_signal   HSV TK poly(A) signal: herpes simplex virus thymidine kinase polyadenylation signal (Cole and Stacy, 1985)
   4280..4296    -  polyA_signal   bGH poly(A) signal (fragment): bovine growth hormone polyadenylation signal
   4518..5106    +  rep_origin     ori: high-copy-number ColE1/pMB1/pBR322/pUC origin of replication
>Addgene plasmid #51407 | PH-PLCD1-GFP | depositor full sequence | sequence record 78350 | PH-PLCD1-GFP sequence 5220 bps
TAGTTATTAATAGTAATCAATTACGGGGTCATTAGTTCATAGCCCATATATGGAGTTCCGCGTTACATAA
CTTACGGTAAATGGCCCGCCTGGCTGACCGCCCAACGACCCCCGCCCATTGACGTCAATAATGACGTATG
TTCCCATAGTAACGCCAATAGGGACTTTCCATTGACGTCAATGGGTGGAGTATTTACGGTAAACTGCCCA
CTTGGCAGTACATCAAGTGTATCATATGCCAAGTACGCCCCCTATTGACGTCAATGACGGTAAATGGCCC
GCCTGGCATTATGCCCAGTACATGACCTTATGGGACTTTCCTACTTGGCAGTACATCTACGTATTAGTCA
TCGCTATTACCATGGTGATGCGGTTTTGGCAGTACATCAATGGGCGTGGATAGCGGTTTGACTCACGGGG
ATTTCCAAGTCTCCACCCCATTGACGTCAATGGGAGTTTGTTTTGGCACCAAAATCAACGGGACTTTCCA
AAATGTCGTAACAACTCCGCCCCATTGACGCAAATGGGCGGTAGGCGTGTACGGTGGGAGGTCTATATAA
GCAGAGCTGGTTTAGTGAACCGTCAGATCCGCTAGCGCTACCGGACTCAGATCTCGAGCTCAAGCTTCGA
ATTCGGCATGGACTCGGGCCGGGACTTCCTGACCCTGCACGGCCTACAGGATGATGAGGATCTACAGGCG
CTGCTGAAGGGCAGCCAGCTCCTGAAGGTGAAGTCCAGCTCATGGAGGAGAGAGCGGTTCTACAAGTTGC
AGGAGGACTGCAAGACCATCTGGCAGGAGTCCCGCAAGGTCATGCGGACCCCGGAGTCCCAGCTGTTCTC
CATCGAGGACATTCAGGAGGTGCGAATGGGGCACCGCACGGAGGGTCTGGAGAAGTTCGCCCGTGATGTG
CCCGAGGACCGCTGCTTCTCCATTGTCTTCAAGGACCAGCGCAATACACTAGACCTCATCGCCCCATCGC
CAGCTGATGCCCAGCACTGGGTGCTGGGGCTGCACAAGATCATCCACCACTCAGGCTCCATGGACCAGCG
TCAGAAGCTACAGCACTGGATTCACTCCTGCTTGCGAAAAGCTGACAAAAACAAGGACAACAAGATGAGC
TTCAAGGAGCTGCAGAACTTCCTGAAGGATCCACCGGTCGCCACCATGGTGAGCAAGGGCGAGGAGCTGT
TCACCGGGGTGGTGCCCATCCTGGTCGAGCTGGACGGCGACGTAAACGGCCACAAGTTCAGCGTGTCCGG
CGAGGGCGAGGGCGATGCCACCTACGGCAAGCTGACCCTGAAGTTCATCTGCACCACCGGCAAGCTGCCC
GTGCCCTGGCCCACCCTCGTGACCACCCTGACCTACGGCGTGCAGTGCTTCAGCCGCTACCCCGACCACA
TGAAGCAGCACGACTTCTTCAAGTCCGCCATGCCCGAAGGCTACGTCCAGGAGCGCACCATCTTCTTCAA
GGACGACGGCAACTACAAGACCCGCGCCGAGGTGAAGTTCGAGGGCGACACCCTGGTGAACCGCATCGAG
CTGAAGGGCATCGACTTCAAGGAGGACGGCAACATCCTGGGGCACAAGCTGGAGTACAACTACAACAGCC
ACAACGTCTATATCATGGCCGACAAGCAGAAGAACGGCATCAAGGTGAACTTCAAGATCCGCCACAACAT
CGAGGACGGCAGCGTGCAGCTCGCCGACCACTACCAGCAGAACACCCCCATCGGCGACGGCCCCGTGCTG
CTGCCCGACAACCACTACCTGAGCACCCAGTCCGCCCTGAGCAAAGACCCCAACGAGAAGCGCGATCACA
TGGTCCTGCTGGAGTTCGTGACCGCCGCCGGGATCACTCTCGGCATGGACGAGCTGTACAAGTAAAGCGG
CCGCGACTCTAGATCATAATCAGCCATACCACATTTGTAGAGGTTTTACTTGCTTTAAAAAACCTCCCAC
ACCTCCCCCTGAACCTGAAACATAAAATGAATGCAATTGTTGTTGTTAACTTGTTTATTGCAGCTTATAA
TGGTTACAAATAAAGCAATAGCATCACAAATTTCACAAATAAAGCATTTTTTTCACTGCATTCTAGTTGT
GGTTTGTCCAAACTCATCAATGTATCTTAAGGCGTAAATTGTAAGCGTTAATATTTTGTTAAAATTCGCG
TTAAATTTTTGTTAAATCAGCTCATTTTTTAACCAATAGGCCGAAATCGGCAAAATCCCTTATAAATCAA
AAGAATAGACCGAGATAGGGT
[37 nt withheld, positions 2262-2298]
AAAGAACGTGGACTCCAACGTCAAAGG
[49 nt withheld, positions 2326-2374]
T
[91 nt withheld, positions 2376-2466]
G
[124 nt withheld, positions 2468-2591]
CAGGTGGCACTTTTCGGGGAAATGTGCGCGGAACCCCTATTTGTTTATTTTTCTAAATACATTCAAATAT
GTATCCGCTCATGAGACAATAACCCTGATAAATGCTTCAATAATATTGAAAAAGGAAGAGTCCTGAGGCG
GAAAGAACCAGCTGTGGAATGTGTGTCAGTTAGGGTGTGGAAAGTCCCCAGGCTCCCCAGCAGGCAGAAG
TATGCAAAGCATGCATCTCAATTAGTCAGCAACCAGGTGTGGAAAGTCCCCAGGCTCCCCAGCAGGCAGA
AGTATGCAAAGCATGCATCTCAATTAGTCAGCAACCATAGTCCCGCCCCTAACTCCGCCCATCCCGCCCC
TAACTCCGCCCAGTTCCGCCCATTCTCCGCCCCATGGCTGACTAATTTTTTTTATTTATGCAGAGGCCGA
GGCCGCCTCGGCCTCTGAGCTATTCCAGAAGTAGTGAGGAGGCTTTTTTGGAGGCCTAGGCTTTTGCAAA
GATCGATCAAGAGACAGGATGAGGATCGTTTCGCATGATTGAACAAGATGGATTGCACGCAGGTTCTCCG
GCCGCTTGGGTGGAGAGGCTATTCGGCTATGACTGGGCACAACAGACAATCGGCTGCTCTGATGCCGCCG
TGTTCCGGCTGTCAGCGCAGGGGCGCCCGGTTCTTTTTGTCAAGACCGACCTGTCCGGTGCCCTGAATGA
ACTGCAAGACGAGGCAGCGCGGCTATCGTGGCTGGCCACGACGGGCGTTCCTTGCGCAGCTGTGCTCGAC
GTTGTCACTGAAGCGGGAAGGGACTGGCTGCTATTGGGCGAAGTGCCGGGGCAGGATCTCCTGTCATCTC
ACCTTGCTCCTGCCGAGAAAGTATCCATCATGGCTGATGCAATGCGGCGGCTGCATACGCTTGATCCGGC
TACCTGCCCATTCGACCACCAAGCGAAACATCGCATCGAGCGAGCACGTACTCGGATGGAAGCCGGTCTT
GTCGATCAGGATGATCTGGACGAAGAGCATCAGGGGCTCGCGCCAGCCGAACTGTTCGCCAGGCTCAAGG
CGAGCATGCCCGACGGCGAGGATCTCGTCGTGACCCATGGCGATGCCTGCTTGCCGAATATCATGGTGGA
AAATGGCCGCTTTTCTGGATTCATCGACTGTGGCCGGCTGGGTGTGGCGGACCGCTATCAGGACATAGCG
TTGGCTACCCGTGATATTGCTGAAGAGCTTGGCGGCGAATGGGCTGACCGCTTCCTCGTGCTTTACGGTA
TCGCCGCTCCCGATTCGCAGCGCATCGCCTTCTATCGCCTTCTTGACGAGTTCTTCTGAGCGGGACTCTG
GGGTTCGAAATGACCGACCAAGCGACGCCCAACCTGCCATCACGAGATTTCGATTCCACCGCCGCCTTCT
ATGAAAGGTTGGGCTTCGGAATCGTTTTCCGGGACGCCGGCTGGATGATCCTCCAGCGCGGGGATCTCAT
GCTGGAGTTCTTCGCCCACCCTAGGGGGAGGCTAACTGAAACACGGAAGGAGACAATACCGGAAGGAACC
CGCGCTATGACGGCAATAAAAAGACAGAATAAAACGCACGGTGTTGGGTCGTTTGTTCATAAACGCGGGG
TTCGGTCCCAGGGCTGGCACTCTGTCGATACCCCACCGAGACCCCATTGGGGCCAATACGCCCGCGTTTC
TTCCTTTTCCCCACCCCACCCCCCAAGTTCGGGTGAAGGCCCAGGGCTCGCAGCCAACGTCGGGGCGGCA
GGCCCTGCCATAGCCTCAGGTTACTCATATATACTTTAGATTGATTTAAAACTTCATTTTTAATTTAAAA
GGATCTAGGTGAAGATCCTTTTTGATAATCTCATGACCAAAATCCCTTAACGTGAGTTTTCGTTCCACTG
AGCGTCAGACCCCGTAGAAAAGATCAAAGGATCTTCTTGAGATCCTTTTTTTCTGCGCGTAATCTGCTGC
TTGCAAACAAAAAAACCACCGCTACCAGCGGTGGTTTGTTTGCCGGATCAAGAGCTACCAACTCTTTTTC
CGAAGGTAACTGGCTTCAGCAGAGCGCAGATACCAAATACTGTCCTTCTAGTGTAGCCGTAGTTAGGCCA
CCACTTCAAGAACTCTGTAGCACCGCCTACATACCTCGCTCTGCTAATCCTGTTACCAGTGGCTGCTGCC
AGTGGCGATAAGTCGTGTCTTACCGGGTTGGACTCAAGACGATAGTTACCGGATAAGGCGCAGCGGTCGG
GCTGAACGGGGGGTTCGTGCACACAGCCCAGCTTGGAGCGAACGACCTACACCGAACTGAGATACCTACA
GCGTGAGCTATGAGAAAGCGCCACGCTTCCCGAAGGGAGAAAGGCGGACAGGTATCCGGTAAGCGGCAGG
GTCGGAACAGGAGAGCGCACGAGGGAGCTTCCAGGGGGAAACGCCTGGTATCTTTATAGTCCTGTCGGGT
TTCGCCACCTCTGACTTGAGCGTCGATTTTTGTGATGCTCGTCAGGGGGGCGGAGCCTATGGAAAAACGC
CAGCAACGCGGCCTTTTTACGGTTCCTGGCCTTTTGCTGGCCTTTTGCTCACATGTTCTTTCCTGCGTTA
TCCCCTGATTCTGTGGATAACCGTATTACCGCCATGCAT
