Features (pLannotate 1.2.2; 15 found; start..end, strand, type, name):
     61..364     +  enhancer       CMV enhancer: human cytomegalovirus immediate early enhancer
    365..568     +  promoter       CMV promoter: human cytomegalovirus (CMV) immediate early promoter
    591..634     +  misc_feature   MCS (fragment): multiple cloning site
    640..1152    +  CDS            PLCD1 (fragment): PLCD1_HUMAN - Experimental evidence at protein level: Swiss-Prot protein existence level 1. The production of the second messenger molecules diacylglycerol (DAG) and inositol 1,4,5-trisphosphate (IP3) is mediated by activated phosphatidylinositol-specific phospholipase C enzymes (PubMed:9188725). Essential for trophoblast and placental development (By similarity). Binds phosphatidylinositol 4,5-bisphosphate (PubMed:7890667, PubMed:9188725). From Homo sapiens (Human).
   1168..1887    +  CDS            EGFP: the original enhanced GFP (Yang et al., 1996) mammalian codon-optimized
   1904..1987    +  CDS            large T antigen (fragment): large T antigen from SV40 (simian virus 40)
   2010..2131    +  polyA_signal   SV40 poly(A) signal: SV40 polyadenylation signal
   2165..2593    -  rep_origin     f1 ori (sequence partly withheld): f1 bacteriophage origin of replication; arrow indicates direction of (+) strand synthesis
   2620..2724    +  promoter       AmpR promoter: bla
   2726..3083    +  promoter       SV40 promoter: SV40 enhancer and early promoter
   3118..3912    +  CDS            NeoR/KanR: aminoglycoside phosphotransferase from Tn5; aph(3')-II (or nptII); confers resistance to neomycin, kanamycin, and G418 (Geneticin®)
   3933..4085    +  CDS            ble (fragment): BLE_KLEPN - Experimental evidence at protein level: Swiss-Prot protein existence level 1. Binding protein with a strong affinity to the bleomycin family of antibiotics. Binds to CL990; an antimitotic-antibiotic compound. From Klebsiella pneumoniae.
   4144..4191    +  polyA_signal   HSV TK poly(A) signal: herpes simplex virus thymidine kinase polyadenylation signal (Cole and Stacy, 1985)
   4282..4298    -  polyA_signal   bGH poly(A) signal (fragment): bovine growth hormone polyadenylation signal
   4520..5108    +  rep_origin     ori: high-copy-number ColE1/pMB1/pBR322/pUC origin of replication
>Addgene plasmid #51407 | PH-PLCD1-GFP | addgene full sequence | sequence record 274495 | Addgene NGS Result
TAGTTATTAATAGTAATCAATTACGGGGTCATTAGTTCATAGCCCATATATGGAGTTCCGCGTTACATAA
CTTACGGTAAATGGCCCGCCTGGCTGACCGCCCAACGACCCCCGCCCATTGACGTCAATAATGACGTATG
TTCCCATAGTAACGCCAATAGGGACTTTCCATTGACGTCAATGGGTGGAGTATTTACGGTAAACTGCCCA
CTTGGCAGTACATCAAGTGTATCATATGCCAAGTACGCCCCCTATTGACGTCAATGACGGTAAATGGCCC
GCCTGGCATTATGCCCAGTACATGACCTTATGGGACTTTCCTACTTGGCAGTACATCTACGTATTAGTCA
TCGCTATTACCATGGTGATGCGGTTTTGGCAGTACATCAATGGGCGTGGATAGCGGTTTGACTCACGGGG
ATTTCCAAGTCTCCACCCCATTGACGTCAATGGGAGTTTGTTTTGGCACCAAAATCAACGGGACTTTCCA
AAATGTCGTAACAACTCCGCCCCATTGACGCAAATGGGCGGTAGGCGTGTACGGTGGGAGGTCTATATAA
GCAGAGCTGGTTTAGTGAACCGTCAGATCCGCTAGCGCTACCGGACTCAGATCTCGAGCTCAAGCTTCGA
ATTCACGGCATGGACTCGGGCCGGGACTTCCTGACCCTGCACGGCCTACAGGATGATGAGGATCTACAGG
CGCTGCTGAAGGGCAGCCAGCTCCTGAAGGTGAAGTCCAGCTCATGGAGGAGAGAGCGCTTCTACAAGTT
GCAGGAGGACTGCAAGACCATCTGGCAGGAGTCCCGCAAGGTCATGCGGACCCCGGAGTCCCAGCTGTTC
TCCATCGAGGACATTCAGGAGGTGCGAATGGGGCACCGCACGGAGGGTCTGGAGAAGTTCGCCCGTGATG
TGCCCGAGGACCGCTGCTTCTCCATTGTCTTCAAGGACCAGCGCAATACACTAGACCTCATCGCCCCATC
GCCAGCTGATGCCCAGCACTGGGTGCTGGGGCTGCACAAGATCATCCACCACTCAGGCTCCATGGACCAG
CGTCAGAAGCTACAGCACTGGATTCACTCCTGCTTGCGAAAAGCTGACAAAAACAAGGACAACAAGATGA
GCTTCAAGGAGCTGCAGAACTTCCTGAAGGATCCACCGGTCGCCACCATGGTGAGCAAGGGCGAGGAGCT
GTTCACCGGGGTGGTGCCCATCCTGGTCGAGCTGGACGGCGACGTAAACGGCCACAAGTTCAGCGTGTCC
GGCGAGGGCGAGGGCGATGCCACCTACGGCAAGCTGACCCTGAAGTTCATCTGCACCACCGGCAAGCTGC
CCGTGCCCTGGCCCACCCTCGTGACCACCCTGACCTACGGCGTGCAGTGCTTCAGCCGCTACCCCGACCA
CATGAAGCAGCACGACTTCTTCAAGTCCGCCATGCCCGAAGGCTACGTCCAGGAGCGCACCATCTTCTTC
AAGGACGACGGCAACTACAAGACCCGCGCCGAGGTGAAGTTCGAGGGCGACACCCTGGTGAACCGCATCG
AGCTGAAGGGCATCGACTTCAAGGAGGACGGCAACATCCTGGGGCACAAGCTGGAGTACAACTACAACAG
CCACAACGTCTATATCATGGCCGACAAGCAGAAGAACGGCATCAAGGTGAACTTCAAGATCCGCCACAAC
ATCGAGGACGGCAGCGTGCAGCTCGCCGACCACTACCAGCAGAACACCCCCATCGGCGACGGCCCCGTGC
TGCTGCCCGACAACCACTACCTGAGCACCCAGTCCGCCCTGAGCAAAGACCCCAACGAGAAGCGCGATCA
CATGGTCCTGCTGGAGTTCGTGACCGCCGCCGGGATCACTCTCGGCATGGACGAGCTGTACAAGTAAAGC
GGCCGCGACTCTAGATCATAATCAGCCATACCACATTTGTAGAGGTTTTACTTGCTTTAAAAAACCTCCC
ACACCTCCCCCTGAACCTGAAACATAAAATGAATGCAATTGTTGTTGTTAACTTGTTTATTGCAGCTTAT
AATGGTTACAAATAAAGCAATAGCATCACAAATTTCACAAATAAAGCATTTTTTTCACTGCATTCTAGTT
GTGGTTTGTCCAAACTCATCAATGTATCTTAAGGCGTAAATTGTAAGCGTTAATATTTTGTTAAAATTCG
CGTTAAATTTTTGTTAAATCAGCTCATTTTTTAACCAATAGGCCGAAATCGGCAAAATCCCTTATAAATC
AAAAGAATAGACCGAGATAGGGT
[37 nt withheld, positions 2264-2300]
AAAGAACGTGGACTCCAACGTCAAAGG
[49 nt withheld, positions 2328-2376]
T
[91 nt withheld, positions 2378-2468]
G
[124 nt withheld, positions 2470-2593]
CAGGTGGCACTTTTCGGGGAAATGTGCGCGGAACCCCTATTTGTTTATTTTTCTAAATACATTCAAATAT
GTATCCGCTCATGAGACAATAACCCTGATAAATGCTTCAATAATATTGAAAAAGGAAGAGTCCTGAGGCG
GAAAGAACCAGCTGTGGAATGTGTGTCAGTTAGGGTGTGGAAAGTCCCCAGGCTCCCCAGCAGGCAGAAG
TATGCAAAGCATGCATCTCAATTAGTCAGCAACCAGGTGTGGAAAGTCCCCAGGCTCCCCAGCAGGCAGA
AGTATGCAAAGCATGCATCTCAATTAGTCAGCAACCATAGTCCCGCCCCTAACTCCGCCCATCCCGCCCC
TAACTCCGCCCAGTTCCGCCCATTCTCCGCCCCATGGCTGACTAATTTTTTTTATTTATGCAGAGGCCGA
GGCCGCCTCGGCCTCTGAGCTATTCCAGAAGTAGTGAGGAGGCTTTTTTGGAGGCCTAGGCTTTTGCAAA
GATCGATCAAGAGACAGGATGAGGATCGTTTCGCATGATTGAACAAGATGGATTGCACGCAGGTTCTCCG
GCCGCTTGGGTGGAGAGGCTATTCGGCTATGACTGGGCACAACAGACAATCGGCTGCTCTGATGCCGCCG
TGTTCCGGCTGTCAGCGCAGGGGCGCCCGGTTCTTTTTGTCAAGACCGACCTGTCCGGTGCCCTGAATGA
ACTGCAAGACGAGGCAGCGCGGCTATCGTGGCTGGCCACGACGGGCGTTCCTTGCGCAGCTGTGCTCGAC
GTTGTCACTGAAGCGGGAAGGGACTGGCTGCTATTGGGCGAAGTGCCGGGGCAGGATCTCCTGTCATCTC
ACCTTGCTCCTGCCGAGAAAGTATCCATCATGGCTGATGCAATGCGGCGGCTGCATACGCTTGATCCGGC
TACCTGCCCATTCGACCACCAAGCGAAACATCGCATCGAGCGAGCACGTACTCGGATGGAAGCCGGTCTT
GTCGATCAGGATGATCTGGACGAAGAGCATCAGGGGCTCGCGCCAGCCGAACTGTTCGCCAGGCTCAAGG
CGAGCATGCCCGACGGCGAGGATCTCGTCGTGACCCATGGCGATGCCTGCTTGCCGAATATCATGGTGGA
AAATGGCCGCTTTTCTGGATTCATCGACTGTGGCCGGCTGGGTGTGGCGGACCGCTATCAGGACATAGCG
TTGGCTACCCGTGATATTGCTGAAGAGCTTGGCGGCGAATGGGCTGACCGCTTCCTCGTGCTTTACGGTA
TCGCCGCTCCCGATTCGCAGCGCATCGCCTTCTATCGCCTTCTTGACGAGTTCTTCTGAGCGGGACTCTG
GGGTTCGAAATGACCGACCAAGCGACGCCCAACCTGCCATCACGAGATTTCGATTCCACCGCCGCCTTCT
ATGAAAGGTTGGGCTTCGGAATCGTTTTCCGGGACGCCGGCTGGATGATCCTCCAGCGCGGGGATCTCAT
GCTGGAGTTCTTCGCCCACCCTAGGGGGAGGCTAACTGAAACACGGAAGGAGACAATACCGGAAGGAACC
CGCGCTATGACGGCAATAAAAAGACAGAATAAAACGCACGGTGTTGGGTCGTTTGTTCATAAACGCGGGG
TTCGGTCCCAGGGCTGGCACTCTGTCGATACCCCACCGAGACCCCATTGGGGCCAATACGCCCGCGTTTC
TTCCTTTTCCCCACCCCACCCCCCAAGTTCGGGTGAAGGCCCAGGGCTCGCAGCCAACGTCGGGGCGGCA
GGCCCTGCCATAGCCTCAGGTTACTCATATATACTTTAGATTGATTTAAAACTTCATTTTTAATTTAAAA
GGATCTAGGTGAAGATCCTTTTTGATAATCTCATGACCAAAATCCCTTAACGTGAGTTTTCGTTCCACTG
AGCGTCAGACCCCGTAGAAAAGATCAAAGGATCTTCTTGAGATCCTTTTTTTCTGCGCGTAATCTGCTGC
TTGCAAACAAAAAAACCACCGCTACCAGCGGTGGTTTGTTTGCCGGATCAAGAGCTACCAACTCTTTTTC
CGAAGGTAACTGGCTTCAGCAGAGCGCAGATACCAAATACTGTTCTTCTAGTGTAGCCGTAGTTAGGCCA
CCACTTCAAGAACTCTGTAGCACCGCCTACATACCTCGCTCTGCTAATCCTGTTACCAGTGGCTGCTGCC
AGTGGCGATAAGTCGTGTCTTACCGGGTTGGACTCAAGACGATAGTTACCGGATAAGGCGCAGCGGTCGG
GCTGAACGGGGGGTTCGTGCACACAGCCCAGCTTGGAGCGAACGACCTACACCGAACTGAGATACCTACA
GCGTGAGCTATGAGAAAGCGCCACGCTTCCCGAAGGGAGAAAGGCGGACAGGTATCCGGTAAGCGGCAGG
GTCGGAACAGGAGAGCGCACGAGGGAGCTTCCAGGGGGAAACGCCTGGTATCTTTATAGTCCTGTCGGGT
TTCGCCACCTCTGACTTGAGCGTCGATTTTTGTGATGCTCGTCAGGGGGGCGGAGCCTATGGAAAAACGC
CAGCAACGCGGCCTTTTTACGGTTCCTGGCCTTTTGCTGGCCTTTTGCTCACATGTTCTTTCCTGCGTTA
TCCCCTGATTCTGTGGATAACCGTATTACCGCCATGCAT
