>Addgene plasmid #51407 | PH-PLCD1-GFP | addgene partial sequence | sequence record 81872 | CMV-F 5'-CGCAAATGGGCGGTAGGCGTG-3'
GTGAACCGTCAGATCCGCTAGCGCTACCGGACTCAGATCTCGAGCTCAAGCTTCGAATTCACGGCATGGA
CTCGGGCCGGGACTTCCTGACCCTGCACGGCCTACAGGATGATGAGGATCTACAGGCGCTGCTGAAGGGC
AGCCAGCTCCTGAAGGTGAAGTCCAGCTCATGGAGGAGAGAGCGCTTCTACAAGTTGCAGGAGGACTGCA
AGACCATCTGGCAGGAGTCCCGCAAGGTCATGCGGACCCCGGAGTCCCAGCTGTTCTCCATCGAGGACAT
TCAGGAGGTGCGAATGGGGCACCGCACGGAGGGTCTGGAGAAGTTCGCCCGTGATGTGCCCGAGGACCGC
TGCTTCTCCATTGTCTTCAAGGACCAGCGCAATACACTAGACCTCATCGCCCCATCGCCAGCTGATGCCC
AGCACTGGGTGCTGGGGCTGCACAAGATCATCCACCACTCAGGCTCCATGGACCAGCGTCAGAAGCTACA
GCACTGGATTCACTCCTGCTTGCGAAAAGCTGACAAAAACAAGGACAACAAGATGAGCTTCAAGGAGCTG
CAGAACTTCCTGAAGGATCCACCGGTCGCCACCATGGTGAGCAAGGGCGAGGAGCTGTTCACCGGGGTGG
TGCCCATCCTGGTCGAGCTGGACGGCGACGTAAACGGCCACAAGTTCAGCGTGTCCGGCGAGGGCGAGGG
CGATGCCACCTACGGCAAGCTGACCCTGAAGTTCATCTGCACCACCGGCAAGCTGCCCGTGCCCTGGCCC
ACCCTCGTGACCACCCTGACCTACGGCGTGCAGTGCTTCAGCCGCTACCCCGACCACATGAAGCAGCACG
ACTTCTTCAAGTCCGCCATGCCCGAAGGCTACGTCCAGGAGCGCACCATCTTCTTCAAGGACGACGGCAA
CTACAAGAC
